>Addgene plasmid #190574 | plx307 SHOC2 V5 M173I | addgene full sequence | sequence record 376547 | Addgene NGS Result
GCCACATCGAGCGGGTCACCGAGCTGCAAGAACTCTTCCTCACGCGCGTCGGGCTCGACATCGGCAAGGT
GTGGGTCGCGGACGACGGCGCCGCCGTGGCGGTCTGGACCACGCCGGAGAGCGTCGAAGCGGGGGCGGTG
TTCGCCGAGATCGGCCCGCGCATGGCCGAGTTGAGCGGTTCCCGGCTGGCCGCGCAGCAACAGATGGAAG
GCCTCCTGGCGCCGCACCGGCCCAAGGAGCCCGCGTGGTTCCTGGCCACCGTCGGCGTCTCGCCCGACCA
CCAGGGCAAGGGTCTGGGCAGCGCCGTCGTGCTCCCCGGAGTGGAGGCGGCCGAGCGCGCCGGGGTGCCC
GCCTTCCTGGAGACCTCCGCGCCCCGCAACCTCCCCTTCTACGAGCGGCTCGGCTTCACCGTCACCGCCG
ACGTCGAGGTGCCCGAAGGACCGCGCACCTGGTGCATGACCCGCAAGCCCGGTGCCAGTTAACGAATTCT
AGATCTTGAGACAAATGGCAGTATTCATCCACAATTTTAAAAGAAAAGGGGGGATTGGGGGGTACAGTGC
AGGGGAAAGAATAGTAGACATAATAGCAACAGACATACAAACTAAAGAATTACAAAAACAAATTACAAAA
ATTCAAAATTTTCGGGTTTATTACAGGGACAGCAGAGATCCACTTTGGCGCCGGCTCGAGGCCTGCAGGT
GCAAAGATGGATAAAGTTTTAAACAGAGAGGAATCTTTGCAGCTAATGGACCTTCTAGGTCTTGAAAGGA
GTGGGAATTGGCTCCGGTGCCCGTCAGTGGGCAGAGCGCACATCGCCCACAGTCCCCGAGAAGTTGGGGG
GAGGGGTCGGCAATTGAACCGGTGCCTAGAGAAGGTGGCGCGGGGTAAACTGGGAAAGTGATGTCGTGTA
CTGGCTCCGCCTTTTTCCCGAGGGTGGGGGAGAACCGTATATAAGTGCAGTAGTCGCCGTGAACGTTCTT
TTTCGCAACGGGTTTGCCGCCAGAACACAGGTAAGTGCCGTGTGTGGTTCCCGCGGGCCTGGCCTCTTTA
CGGGTTATGGCCCTTGCGTGCCTTGAATTACTTCCACCTGGCTGCAGTACGTGATTCTTGATCCCGAGCT
TCGGGTTGGAAGTGGGTGGGAGAGTTCGAGGCCTTGCGCTTAAGGAGCCCCTTCGCCTCGTGCTTGAGTT
GAGGCCTGGCCTGGGCGCTGGGGCCGCCGCGTGCGAATCTGGTGGCACCTTCGCGCCTGTCTCGCTGCTT
TCGATAAGTCTCTAGCCATTTAAAATTTTTGATGACCTGCTGCGACGCTTTTTTTCTGGCAAGATAGTCT
TGTAAATGCGGGCCAAGATCTGCACACTGGTATTTCGGTTTTTGGGGCCGCGGGCGGCGACGGGGCCCGT
GCGTCCCAGCGCACATGTTCGGCGAGGCGGGGCCTGCGAGCGCGGCCACCGAGAATCGGACGGGGGTAGT
CTCAAGCTGGCCGGCCTGCTCTGGTGCCTGGCCTCGCGCCGCCGTGTATCGCCCCGCCCTGGGCGGCAAG
GCTGGCCCGGTCGGCACCAGTTGCGTGAGCGGAAAGATGGCCGCTTCCCGGCCCTGCTGCAGGGAGCTCA
AAATGGAGGACGCGGCGCTCGGGAGAGCGGGCGGGTGAGTCACCCACACAAAGGAAAAGGGCCTTTCCGT
CCTCAGCCGTCGCTTCATGTGACTCCACGGAGTACCGGGCGCCGTCCAGGCACCTCGATTAGTTCTCGAG
CTTTTGGAGTACGTCGTCTTTAGGTTGGGGGGAGGGGTTTTATGCGATGGAGTTTCCCCACACTGAGTGG
GTGGAGACTGAAGTTAGGCCAGCTTGGCACTTGATGTAATTCTCCTTGGAATTTGCCCTTTTTGAGTTTG
GATCTTGGTTCATTCTCAAGCCTCAGACAGTGGTTCAAAGTTTTTTTCTTCCATTTCAGGTGTCGTGAGG
CTAGCATCGATTGATCAACAAGTTTGTACAAAAAAGTTGGC
[1746 nt withheld, positions 2002-3747]
TGCCCAACTTTCTTGTACAAAGTGGTTGATATCGGTAAGCCTATCCCTAACCCTCTCCTCGGTCTCGATT
CTACGTAGTAATGAACTAGTACCGGTTAAGTCGACAATCAACGCGTTAAGTCGACAATCAACCTCTGGAT
TACAAAATTTGTGAAAGATTGACTGGTATTCTTAACTATGTTGCTCCTTTTACGCTATGTGGATACGCTG
CTTTAATGCCTTTGTATCATGCTATTGCTTCCCGTATGGCTTTCATTTTCTCCTCCTTGTATAAATCCTG
GTTGCTGTCTCTTTATGAGGAGTTGTGGCCCGTTGTCAGGCAACGTGGCGTGGTGTGCACTGTGTTTGCT
GACGCAACCCCCACTGGTTGGGGCATTGCCACCACCTGTCAGCTCCTTTCCGGGACTTTCGCTTTCCCCC
TCCCTATTGCCACGGCGGAACTCATCGCCGCCTGCCTTGCCCGCTGCTGGACAGGGGCTCGGCTGTTGGG
CACTGACAATTCCGTGGTGTTGTCGGGGAAATCATCGTCCTTTCCTTGGCTGCTCGCCTGTGTTGCCACC
TGGATTCTGCGCGGGACGTCCTTCTGCTACGTCCCTTCGGCCCTCAATCCAGCGGACCTTCCTTCCCGCG
GCCTGCTGCCGGCTCTGCGGCCTCTTCCGCGTCTTCGCCTTCGCCCTCAGACGAGTCGGATCTCCCTTTG
GGCCGCCTCCCCGCGTCGACTTTAAGACCAATGACTTACAAGGCAGCTGTAGATCTTAGCCACTTTTTAA
AAGAAAAGGGGGGACTGGAAGGGCTAATTCACTCCCAACGAAGACAAGATCTGCTTTTTGCTTGTACTGG
GTCTCTCTGGTTAGACCAGATCTGAGCCTGGGAGCTCTCTGGCTAACTAGGGAACCCACTGCTTAAGCCT
CAATAAAGCTTGCCTTGAGTGCTTCAAGTAGTGTGTGCCCGTCTGTTGTGTGACTCTGGTAACTAGAGAT
CCCTCAGACCCTTTTAGTCAGTGTGGAAAATCTCTAGCAGTACGTATAGTAGTTCATGTCATCTTATTAT
TCAGTATTTATAACTTGCAAAGAAATGAATATCAGAGAGTGAGAGGAACTTGTTTATTGCAGCTTATAAT
GGTTACAAATAAAGCAATAGCATCACAAATTTCACAAATAAAGCATTTTTTTCACTGCATTCTAGTTGTG
GTTTGTCCAAACTCATCAATGTATCTTATCATGTCTGGCTCTAGCTATCCCGCCCCTAACTCCGCCCATC
CCGCCCCTAACTCCGCCCAGTTCCGCCCATTCTCCGCCCCATGGCTGACTAATTTTTTTTATTTATGCAG
AGGCCGAGGCCGCCTCGGCCTCTGAGCTATTCCAGAAGTAGTGAGGAGGCTTTTTTGGAGGCCTAGGGAC
GTACCCAATTCGCCCTATAGTGAGTCGTATTACGCGCGCTCACTGGCCGTCGTTTTACAACGTCGTGACT
GGGAAAACCCTGGCGTTACCCAACTTAATCGCCTTGCAGCACATCCCCCTTTCGCCAGCTGGCGTAATAG
CGAAGAGGCCCGCACCGATCGCCCTTCCCAACAGTTGCGCAGCCTGAATGGCGAATGGG
[124 nt withheld, positions 5347-5470]
C
[91 nt withheld, positions 5472-5562]
A
[49 nt withheld, positions 5564-5612]
CCTTTGACGTTGGAGTCCACGTTCTTT
[37 nt withheld, positions 5640-5676]
ACCCTATCTCGGTCTATTCTTTTGATTTATAAGGGATTTTGCCGATTTCGGCCTATTGGTTAAAAAATGA
GCTGATTTAACAAAAATTTAACGCGAATTTTAACAAAATATTAACGCTTACAATTTAGGTGGCACTTTTC
GGGGAAATGTGCGCGGAACCCCTATTTGTTTATTTTTCTAAATACATTCAAATATGTATCCGCTCATGAG
ACAATAACCCTGATAAATGCTTCAATAATATTGAAAAAGGAAGAGTATGAGTATTCAACATTTCCGTGTC
GCCCTTATTCCCTTTTTTGCGGCATTTTGCCTTCCTGTTTTTGCTCACCCAGAAACGCTGGTGAAAGTAA
AAGATGCTGAAGATCAGTTGGGTGCACGAGTGGGTTACATCGAACTGGATCTCAACAGCGGTAAGATCCT
TGAGAGTTTTCGCCCCGAAGAACGTTTTCCAATGATGAGCACTTTTAAAGTTCTGCTATGTGGCGCGGTA
TTATCCCGTATTGACGCCGGGCAAGAGCAACTCGGTCGCCGCATACACTATTCTCAGAATGACTTGGTTG
AGTACTCACCAGTCACAGAAAAGCATCTTACGGATGGCATGACAGTAAGAGAATTATGCAGTGCTGCCAT
AACCATGAGTGATAACACTGCGGCCAACTTACTTCTGACAACGATCGGAGGACCGAAGGAGCTAACCGCT
TTTTTGCACAACATGGGGGATCATGTAACTCGCCTTGATCGTTGGGAACCGGAGCTGAATGAAGCCATAC
CAAACGACGAGCGTGACACCACGATGCCTGTAGCAATGGCAACAACGTTGCGCAAACTATTAACTGGCGA
ACTACTTACTCTAGCTTCCCGGCAACAATTAATAGACTGGATGGAGGCGGATAAAGTTGCAGGACCACTT
CTGCGCTCGGCCCTTCCGGCTGGCTGGTTTATTGCTGATAAATCTGGAGCCGGTGAGCGTGGGTCTCGCG
GTATCATTGCAGCACTGGGGCCAGATGGTAAGCCCTCCCGTATCGTAGTTATCTACACGACGGGGAGTCA
GGCAACTATGGATGAACGAAATAGACAGATCGCTGAGATAGGTGCCTCACTGATTAAGCATTGGTAACTG
TCAGACCAAGTTTACTCATATATACTTTAGATTGATTTAAAACTTCATTTTTAATTTAAAAGGATCTAGG
TGAAGATCCTTTTTGATAATCTCATGACCAAAATCCCTTAACGTGAGTTTTCGTTCCACTGAGCGTCAGA
CCCCGTAGAAAAGATCAAAGGATCTTCTTGAGATCCTTTTTTTCTGCGCGTAATCTGCTGCTTGCAAACA
AAAAAACCACCGCTACCAGCGGTGGTTTGTTTGCCGGATCAAGAGCTACCAACTCTTTTTCCGAAGGTAA
CTGGCTTCAGCAGAGCGCAGATACCAAATACTGTTCTTCTAGTGTAGCCGTAGTTAGGCCACCACTTCAA
GAACTCTGTAGCACCGCCTACATACCTCGCTCTGCTAATCCTGTTACCAGTGGCTGCTGCCAGTGGCGAT
AAGTCGTGTCTTACCGGGTTGGACTCAAGACGATAGTTACCGGATAAGGCGCAGCGGTCGGGCTGAACGG
GGGGTTCGTGCACACAGCCCAGCTTGGAGCGAACGACCTACACCGAACTGAGATACCTACAGCGTGAGCT
ATGAGAAAGCGCCACGCTTCCCGAAGGGAGAAAGGCGGACAGGTATCCGGTAAGCGGCAGGGTCGGAACA
GGAGAGCGCACGAGGGAGCTTCCAGGGGGAAACGCCTGGTATCTTTATAGTCCTGTCGGGTTTCGCCACC
TCTGACTTGAGCGTCGATTTTTGTGATGCTCGTCAGGGGGGCGGAGCCTATGGAAAAACGCCAGCAACGC
GGCCTTTTTACGGTTCCTGGCCTTTTGCTGGCCTTTTGCTCACATGTTCTTTCCTGCGTTATCCCCTGAT
TCTGTGGATAACCGTATTACCGCCTTTGAGTGAGCTGATACCGCTCGCCGCAGCCGAACGACCGAGCGCA
GCGAGTCAGTGAGCGAGGAAGCGGAAGAGCGCCCAATACGCAAACCGCCTCTCCCCGCGCGTTGGCCGAT
TCATTAATGCAGCTGGCACGACAGGTTTCCCGACTGGAAAGCGGGCAGTGAGCGCAACGCAATTAATGTG
AGTTAGCTCACTCATTAGGCACCCCAGGCTTTACACTTTATGCTTCCGGCTCGTATGTTGTGTGGAATTG
TGAGCGGATAACAATTTCACACAGGAAACAGCTATGACCATGATTACGCCAAGCGCGCAATTAACCCTCA
CTAAAGGGAACAAAAGCTGGAGCTGCAAGCTTAATGTAGTCTTATGCAATACTCTTGTAGTCTTGCAACA
TGGTAACGATGAGTTAGCAACATGCCTTACAAGGAGAGAAAAAGCACCGTGCATGCCGATTGGTGGAAGT
AAGGTGGTACGATCGTGCCTTATTAGGAAGGCAACAGACGGGTCTGACATGGATTGGACGAACCACTGAA
TTGCCGCATTGCAGAGATATTGTATTTAAGTGCCTAGCTCGATACATAAACGGGTCTCTCTGGTTAGACC
AGATCTGAGCCTGGGAGCTCTCTGGCTAACTAGGGAACCCACTGCTTAAGCCTCAATAAAGCTTGCCTTG
AGTGCTTCAAGTAGTGTGTGCCCGTCTGTTGTGTGACTCTGGTAACTAGAGATCCCTCAGACCCTTTTAG
TCAGTGTGGAAAATCTCTAGCAGTGGCGCCCGAACAGGGACTTGAAAGCGAAAGGGAAACCAGAGGAGCT
CTCTCGACGCAGGACTCGGCTTGCTGAAGCGCGCACGGCAAGAGGCGAGGGGCGGCGACTGGTGAGTACG
CCAAAAATTTTGACTAGCGGAGGCTAGAAGGAGAGAGATGGGTGCGAGAGCGTCAGTATTAAGCGGGGGA
GAATTAGATCGCGATGGGAAAAAATTCGGTTAAGGCCAGGGGGAAAGAAAAAATATAAATTAAAACATAT
AGTATGGGCAAGCAGGGAGCTAGAACGATTCGCAGTTAATCCTGGCCTGTTAGAAACATCAGAAGGCTGT
AGACAAATACTGGGACAGCTACAACCATCCCTTCAGACAGGATCAGAAGAACTTAGATCATTATATAATA
CAGTAGCAACCCTCTATTGTGTGCATCAAAGGATAGAGATAAAAGACACCAAGGAAGCTTTAGACAAGAT
AGAGGAAGAGCAAAACAAAAGTAAGACCACCGCACAGCAAGCGGCCGCTGATCTTCAGACCTGGAGGAGG
AGATATGAGGGACAATTGGAGAAGTGAATTATATAAATATAAAGTAGTAAAAATTGAACCATTAGGAGTA
GCACCCACCAAGGCAAAGAGAAGAGTGGTGCAGAGAGAAAAAAGAGCAGTGGGAATAGGAGCTTTGTTCC
TTGGGTTCTTGGGAGCAGCAGGAAGCACTATGGGCGCAGCGTCAATGACGCTGACGGTACAGGCCAGACA
ATTATTGTCTGGTATAGTGCAGCAGCAGAACAATTTGCTGAGGGCTATTGAGGCGCAACAGCATCTGTTG
CAACTCACAGTCTGGGGCATCAAGCAGCTCCAGGCAAGAATCCTGGCTGTGGAAAGATACCTAAAGGATC
AACAGCTCCTGGGGATTTGGGGTTGCTCTGGAAAACTCATTTGCACCACTGCTGTGCCTTGGAATGCTAG
TTGGAGTAATAAATCTCTGGAACAGATTTGGAATCACACGACCTGGATGGAGTGGGACAGAGAAATTAAC
AATTACACAAGCTTAATACACTCCTTAATTGAAGAATCGCAAAACCAGCAAGAAAAGAATGAACAAGAAT
TATTGGAATTAGATAAATGGGCAAGTTTGTGGAATTGGTTTAACATAACAAATTGGCTGTGGTATATAAA
ATTATTCATAATGATAGTAGGAGGCTTGGTAGGTTTAAGAATAGTTTTTGCTGTACTTTCTATAGTGAAT
AGAGTTAGGCAGGGATATTCACCATTATCGTTTCAGACCCACCTCCCAACCCCGAGGGGACCCATGCATT
GCATCTCAATTAGTCAGCAACCAGGTGTGGAAAGTCCCCAGGCTCCCCAGCAGGCAGAAGTATGCAAAGC
ATGCGTCTCAATTAGTCAGCAACCATAGTCCCGCCCCTAACTCCGCCCATCCCGCCCCTAACTCCGCCCA
GTTCCGCCCATTCTCCGCCCCATGGCTGACTAATTTTTTTTATTTATGCAGAGGCCGAGGCCGCCTCGGC
CTCTGAGCTATTCCAGAAGTAGTGAGGAGGCTTTTTTGGAGGCCTAGGCTTTTGCAAAAAGCTTTCTAGA
GGTACCACCGGAGCTTACCATGACCGAGTACAAGCCCACGGTGCGCCTCGCCACCCGCGACGACGTCCCC
AGGGCCGTACGCACCCTCGCCGCCGCGTTCGCCGACTACCCCGCCACGCGCCACACCGTCGATCCGGACC
Features (pLannotate 1.2.2; 33 found; start..end, strand, type, name):
    525..642     +  misc_feature   cPPT/CTS: central polypurine tract and central termination sequence of HIV-1
    707..773     +  CDS            small t antigen (fragment): SV40 (simian virus 40) small t antigen
    780..1958    +  promoter       EF-1α promoter: strong constitutive promoter for human elongation factor EF-1α
   1979..1996    +  protein_bind   attB1 (fragment): mutant version of attB; core recombination site for the Gateway® BP reaction BP Clonase™
   2002..3747    +  CDS            SHOC2 (sequence withheld): SHOC2_HUMAN - Also known as KIAA0862. Experimental evidence at protein level: Swiss-Prot protein existence level 1. Regulatory subunit of protein phosphatase 1 (PP1c) that acts as a M-Ras/MRAS effector and participates in MAPK pathway activation. Upon M-Ras/MRAS activation, targets PP1c to specifically dephosphorylate the 'Ser-259' inhibitory site of RAF1 kinase and stimulate RAF1 activity at specialized signaling complexes. From Homo sapiens (Human).
   3750..3773    -  protein_bind   attB2: mutant version of attB; recombination site for the Gateway® BP reaction BP Clonase™
   3781..3822    +  CDS            V5 tag: epitope tag from simian virus 5
   3873..4461    +  misc_feature   WPRE: woodchuck hepatitis virus posttranscriptional regulatory element
   4512..4531    +  misc_feature   cPPT/CTS (fragment): central polypurine tract and central termination sequence of HIV-1
   4533..4766    +  LTR            3' LTR (ΔU3): self-inactivating 3' long terminal repeat (LTR) from HIV-1
   4844..4965    +  polyA_signal   SV40 poly(A) signal: SV40 polyadenylation signal
   5005..5140    +  rep_origin     SV40 ori: SV40 origin of replication
   5161..5179    -  promoter       T7 promoter: promoter for bacteriophage T7 RNA polymerase
   5187..5342    +  CDS            lacZα (fragment): LacZα fragment of β-galactosidase; lacZ fragment
   5347..5775    +  rep_origin     f1 ori (sequence partly withheld): f1 bacteriophage origin of replication; arrow indicates direction of (+) strand synthesis
   5828..5932    +  promoter       AmpR promoter: bla
   5933..6793    +  CDS            AmpR: β-lactamase; bla; confers resistance to ampicillin, carbenicillin, and related antibiotics
   6964..7552    +  rep_origin     ori: high-copy-number ColE1/pMB1/pBR322/pUC origin of replication
   7735..7827    +  CDS            lacI (fragment): lac repressor; lacI; The lac repressor binds to the lac operator to inhibit transcription in E. coli. This inhibition can be relieved by adding lactose or isopropyl-β-D-thiogalactopyranoside (IPTG).
   7840..7861    +  protein_bind   CAP binding site: CAP binding activates transcription in the presence of cAMP. E. coli catabolite activator protein
   7876..7906    +  promoter       lac promoter: promoter for the E. coli lac operon
   7914..7930    +  protein_bind   lac operator: The lac repressor binds to the lac operator to inhibit transcription in E. coli. This inhibition can be relieved by adding lactose or isopropyl-β-D-thiogalactopyranoside (IPTG). lac repressor encoded by lacI
   7975..7993    +  promoter       T3 promoter: promoter for bacteriophage T3 RNA polymerase
   8021..8247    +  promoter       RSV promoter: Rous sarcoma virus enhancer/promoter
   8248..8428    +  LTR            5' LTR (truncated): truncated 5' long terminal repeat (LTR) from HIV-1
   8475..8600    +  misc_feature   HIV-1 Ψ: packaging signal of human immunodeficiency virus type 1
   8584..8947    +  CDS            HIV-1 gag (fragment): gag protein from human immunodeficiency virus 1; gag
   9093..9326    +  misc_feature   RRE: The Rev response element (RRE) of HIV-1 allows for Rev-dependent mRNA export from the nucleus to the cytoplasm.
   9703..9729    +  CDS            Rev (fragment): human immunodeficiency virus 1 (HIV-1) Rev protein; rev; enhances nuclear export of unspliced and incompletely spliced viral mRNAs
   9736..9759    +  promoter       SV40 promoter (fragment): SV40 early promoter
   9760..9831    +  promoter       SV40 promoter (fragment): SV40 enhancer and early promoter
   9855..9990    +  rep_origin     SV40 ori: SV40 origin of replication
  10036..476     +  CDS            PuroR (fragment) (across the origin): puromycin N-acetyltransferase; pac from Streptomyces; confers resistance to puromycin
