[The description below was written by a language model from this plasmid's Addgene catalogue record and pLannotate feature annotations shown in this document.]
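Description:
plx307 SHOC2 V5 M173I is a third-generation, self-inactivating HIV-1-based lentiviral expression plasmid built on the plx307 backbone for overexpressing a variant of human SHOC2 in mammalian cells. It is propagated in E. coli through a high-copy ColE1/pUC-type origin with ampicillin selection from the bla gene, and it also carries an f1 origin along with remnants of a cloning-vector lac region and T7/T3 promoters. The viral portion consists of an RSV promoter fused to a truncated 5' LTR, which drives genomic RNA production in packaging cells independently of Tat, followed by the Ψ packaging signal with a gag fragment, the RRE for Rev-dependent nuclear export, a cPPT/CTS element that aids nuclear import, and a ΔU3 3' LTR that disables LTR promoter activity after integration. An SV40 poly(A) signal lies downstream of the 3' LTR.

Within the provirus there are two expression units. An SV40 early promoter/origin region drives a puromycin N-acetyltransferase gene, allowing puromycin selection of transduced cells. The strong constitutive EF-1α promoter then drives the SHOC2 open reading frame, which is flanked by attB1 and attB2 sites left by Gateway recombination and followed by a C-terminal V5 epitope tag for detection or immunoprecipitation. A WPRE downstream enhances transcript expression. SHOC2 is a regulatory subunit of protein phosphatase 1 that acts with MRAS to remove an inhibitory phosphate from RAF1 and promote MAPK signalling. The name indicates an M173I substitution, although the feature table does not annotate the mutation itself. The stated purpose is SHOC2 variant overexpression, in connection with structure-function analysis of the SHOC2-MRAS-PP1C holophosphatase complex.
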