Addgene plasmid #190574: plx307 SHOC2 V5 M173I
Purpose: SHOC2 variant overexpression
Depositing lab: William Hahn. Depositing organization: Dana-Farber Cancer Institute. Publication: Structure-function analysis of the SHOC2-MRAS-PP1C holophosphatase complex. Kwon JJ, Hajian B, Bian Y, Young LC, Amor AJ, Fuller JR, Fraley CV, Sykes AM, So J, Pan J, Baker L, Lee SJ, Wheeler DB, Mayhew DL, Persky NS, Yang X, Root DE, Barsotti AM, Stamford AW, Perry CK, Burgin A, McCormick F, Lemke CT, Hahn WC, Aguirre AJ. Nature. 2022 Jul 13. pii: 10.1038/s41586-022-04928-2. doi: 10.1038/s41586-022-04928-2. PubMed 35831509.
Backbone
  Vector backbone: plx307
  Vector type: Mammalian Expression, Lentiviral
Growth in bacteria
  Bacterial resistance: Ampicillin, 100 μg/mL
  Growth temperature: 37°C
  Growth strain: NEB Stable
  Copy number: Unknown
Gene/Insert
  Gene/Insert name: SHOC2
  Species: H. sapiens (human)
  Entrez Gene: SHOC2 (a.k.a. NSLH1, SIAA0862, SOC2, SUR8)
Terms and licenses: Academic/Nonprofit Terms; Industry Terms: Not Available to Industry
How to cite: plx307 SHOC2 V5 M173I was a gift from William Hahn (Addgene plasmid # 190574 ; http://n2t.net/addgene:190574 ; RRID:Addgene_190574)
